>Addgene plasmid #218601 | pJJB717 | addgene full sequence | sequence record 431879 | Addgene NGS Result
AAGAGGATGTCCAATATTTTTTTTAAGGAATAAGGATACTTCAAGACTAGATTCCCCCCTGCATTCCCAT
CAGAACCGTAAACCTTGGCGCTTTCCTTGGGAAGTATTCAAGAAGTGCCTTGTCCGGTTTCTGTGGCTCA
CAAACCAGCGCGCCCGATATGGCTTTCTTTTCACTTATGAATGTACCAGTACGGGACAATTAGAACGCTC
CTGTAACAATCTCTTTGCAAATGTGGGGTTACATTCTAACCATGTCACACTGCTGACGAAATTCAAAGTA
AAAAAAAATGGGACCACGTCTTGAGAACGATAGATTTTCTTTATTTTACATTGAACAGTCGTTGTCTCAG
CGCGCTTTATGTTTTCATTCATACTTCATATTATAAAATAACAAAAGAAGAATTTCATATTCACGCCCAA
GAAATCAGGCTGCTTTCCAAATGCAATTGACACTTCATTAGCCATCACACAAAACTCTTTCTTGCTGGAG
CTTCTTTTAAAAAAGACCTCAGTACACCAAACACGTTACCCGACCTCGTTATTTTACGACAACTATGATA
AAATTCTGAAGAAAAAATAAAAAAATTTTCATACTTCTTGCTTTTATTTAAACCATTGAATGATTTCTTT
TGAACAAAACTACCTGTTTCACCAAAGGAAATAGAAAGAAAAAATCAATTAGAAGAAAACAAAAAACAAA
AGATCTATGGCTGCAAGTGAGATAATGAACAATCTGCCTATGCATTCCCTCGATTCTTCTCTAAGGGATT
TACTTAACGATGACTTATTCATTGAAAGTGATGAATCGACCAAGTCGGTAAATGATCAGAGGAGTGAAGT
ATTTCAAGAATGTGTGAACCTTTTCATAAAAAGAGATATCAAGGATTGCCTAGAAAAAATGTCTGAGGTT
GGATTTATTGATATTACCGTTTTCAAGTCCAACCCTATGATATTAGATTTATTTGTCAGCGCCTGTGATA
TTATGCCCAGCTTTACCAAATTAGGTTTAACACTGCAGAGTGAGATTTTGAATATTTTCACGTTAGATAC
CCCTCAATGTATTGAGACAAGAAAAATTATTCTCGGTGACCTCAGTAAACTTTTGGTCATCAATAAATTC
TTTCGATGCTGTATCAAGGTTATTCAGTTTAACTTAACTGATCACACCGAACAAGAAGAAAAAACTCTGG
AGCTTGAATCCATAATGAGTGATTTCATTTTCGTATACATAACGAAAATGAGGACAACTATAGATGTAGT
TGGCTTACAAGAATTAATCGAGATATTCATCTTTCAGGTGAAGGTAAAACTGCATCATAAAAAACCCTCA
CCGAATATGTATTGGGCGCTTTGCAAAACATTACCTAAGTTATCTCCAACCCTAAAGGGCCTTTACTTAT
CTAAAGATGTTTCCATAGAGGATGCTATTCTGAACTCAATAGATAATAAAATACAAAAAGATAAGGCGAA
GTCTAAAGGTAAACAAAGAGGAGTGAAACAGAAAATACACCATTTTCACGAGCCTATGTTACACAATAGT
AGTGAAGAACAGGTTAAGGTTGAGGATGCGTTTAATCAACGCACCTCTACTGATAGTAGACTCCAGAGTA
CTGGAACGGCGCCCCGTAAAAAAAACAATGATATTACTGTTCTGGCTGGTTCATTTTGGGCTGTCCTGAA
GCATCATTTCACAAGAAGTGTGCTGAACAAAAACGGACTTCTGCTCACAGGTCTGCTGCTACTCTTATGT
TTGAAAAAATATAAGTCATTGATGGCAATTTTCAAACATGTTCCAGCGGCCTTTCACACTGTATACCCCC
AGATTGTAGGGTTGCTAAAACTTCTAGCGAGTATAGGATCCTAACTCGAGGCGAATTTCTTATGATTTAT
GATTTTTATTATTAAATAAGTTATAAAAAAAATAAGTGTATACAAATTTTAAAGTGACTCTTAGGTTTTA
AAACGAAAATTCTTATTCTTGAGTAACTCTTTCCTGTAGGTCAGGTTGCTTTCTCAGGTATAGCATGAGG
TCGCTCTTATTGACCACACCTCTACCGGCATGCCGAGCAAATGCCTGCAAATCGCTCCCCATTTCGCTGG
AAATCTGCTCGTCAGTGGTGCTCACACTGACGAATCATGTACAGATCATACCGATGACTGCCTGGCGACT
CACAACTAAGCAAGACAGCCGGAACCAGCGCCGGCGAACACCACTGCATATATGGCATATCACAACAGTC
CACGTCTCAAGCAGTTACAGAGATGTTACGAACCACTAGTGCACTGCAGTACATCGAGGAGAACTTCTAG
TATATCTACATACCTAATATTATTGCCTTATTAAAAATGGAATCCCAACAATTACATCAAAATCCACATT
CTCTTCAAAATCAATTGTCCTGTACTTCCTTGTTCATGTGTGTTCAAAAACGTTATATTTATAGGATAAT
TATACTCTATTTCTCAACAAGTAATTGGTTGTTTGGCCGAGCGGTCTAAGGCGCCTGATTCAAGAAATAT
CTTGACCGCAGTTAACTGTGGGAATACTCAGGTATCGTAAGATGCAAGAGTTCGAATCTCTTAGCAACCA
TTATTTTTTTCCTCAACATAACGAGAACACACAGGGGCGCTATCGCACAGAATCAAATTCGATGACTGGA
AATTTTTTGTTAATTTCAGAGGTCGCCTGACGCATATACCTTTTTCAACTGAAAAATTGGGAGAAAAAGG
AAAGGTGAGAGCGCCGGAACCGGCTTTTCATATAGAATAGAGAAGCGTTCATGACTAAATGCTTGCATCA
CAATACTTGAAGTTGACAATATTATTTAAGGACCTATTGTTTTTTCCAATAGGTGGTTAGCAATCGTCTT
ACTTTCTAACTTTTCTTACCTTTTACATTTCAGCAATATATATATATATATTTCAAGGATATACCATTCT
AATGTCTGCCCCTAAGAAGATCGTCGTTTTGCCAGGTGACCACGTTGGTCAAGAAATCACAGCCGAAGCC
ATTAAGGTTCTTAAAGCTATTTCTGATGTTCGTTCCAATGTCAAGTTCGATTTCGAAAATCATTTAATTG
GTGGTGCTGCTATCGATGCTACAGGTGTTCCACTTCCAGATGAGGCGCTGGAAGCCTCCAAGAAGGCTGA
TGCCGTTTTGTTAGGTGCTGTGGGTGGTCCTAAATGGGGAACCGGTAGTGTTAGACCTGAACAAGGTTTA
CTAAAAATCCGTAAAGAACTTCAATTGTACGCCAACTTAAGACCATGTAACTTTGCATCCGACTCTCTTT
TAGACTTATCTCCAATCAAGCCACAATTTGCTAAAGGTACTGACTTCGTTGTTGTCAGAGAATTAGTGGG
AGGTATTTACTTTGGTAAGAGAAAGGAAGACGATGGTGATGGTGTCGCTTGGGATAGTGAACAATACACC
GTTCCAGAAGTGCAAAGAATCACAAGAATGGCCGCTTTCATGGCCCTACAACATGAGCCACCATTGCCTA
TTTGGTCCTTGGATAAAGCTAATGTTTTGGCCTCTTCAAGATTATGGAGAAAAACTGTGGAGGAAACCAT
CAAGAACGAATTTCCTACATTGAAGGTTCAACATCAATTGATTGATTCTGCCGCCATGATCCTAGTTAAG
AACCCAACCCACCTAAATGGTATTATAATCACCAGCAACATGTTTGGTGATATCATCTCCGATGAAGCCT
CCGTTATCCCAGGTTCCTTGGGTTTGTTGCCATCTGCGTCCTTGGCCTCTTTGCCAGACAAGAACACCGC
ATTTGGTTTGTACGAACCATGCCACGGTTCTGCTCCAGATTTGCCAAAGAATAAGGTCAACCCTATCGCC
ACTATCTTGTCTGCTGCAATGATGTTGAAATTGTCATTGAACTTGCCTGAAGAAGGTAAGGCCATTGAAG
ATGCAGTTAAAAAGGTTTTGGATGCAGGTATCAGAACTGGTGATTTAGGTGGTTCCAACAGTACCACCGA
AGTCGGTGATGCTGTCGCCGAAGAAGTTAAGAAAATCCTTGCTTAAAAAGATTCTCTTTTTTTATGATAT
TTGTACATAAACTTTATAAATGAAATTCATAATAGAAACGACACGAAATTACAAAATGGAATATGTTCAT
AGGGTAGACGAAACTATATACGCAATCTACATACATTTATCAAGAAGGAGAAAAAGGAGGATGTAAAGGA
ATACAGGTAAGCAAATTGATACTAATGGCTCAACGTGATAAGGAAAAAGAATTGCACTTTAACATTAATA
TTGACAAGGAGGAGGGCACCACACAAAAAGTTAGGTGTAACAGAAAATCATGAAACTATGATTCCTAATT
TATATATTGGAGGATTTTCTCTAAAAAAAAAAAAATACAACAAATAAAAAACACTCAATGACCTGACCAT
TTGATGGAGTTTAAGTCAATACCTTCTTGAACCATTTCCCATAATGGTGAAAGTTCCCTCAAGAATTTTA
CTCTGTCAGAAACGGCCTTAACGACGTAGTCGAGAGTACTCGTATCGCATGTCGGTGCGACACGAAATTA
CAAAATGGAATATGTTCATAGGGTAGACGAAACTATATACGCAATCTACATACATTTATCAAGAAGGAGA
AAAAGGAGGATGTAAAGGAATACAGGTAAGCAAATTGATACTAATGGCTCAACGTGATAAGGAAAAAGAA
TTGCACTTTAACATTAATATTGACAAGGAGGAGGGCACCACACAAAAAGTTAGGTGTAACAGAAAATCAT
GAAACTATGATTCCTAATTTATATATTGGAGGATTTTCTCTAAAAAAAAAAAAATACAACAAATAAAAAA
CACTCAATGACCTGACCATTTGATGGAGTTTAAGTCAATACCTTCTTGAACCATTTCCCATAATGGTGAA
AGTTCCCTCAAGAATTTTACTCTGTCAGAAACGGCCTTAACGACGTAGTCGACCTCCTCTTCAGTACTAA
ATCTACCAATACCAAATCTGATGGAAGAATGGGCTAATGCATCATCCTTACCCAGCGCCGAGCGGCCGCG
TGTTACAACCAATTAACCAATTCTGATTAGAAAAACTCATCGAGCATCAAATGAAACTGCAATTTATTCA
TATCAGGATTATCAATACCATATTTTTGAAAAAGCCGTTTCTGTAATGAAGGAGAAAACTCACCGAGGCA
GTTCCATAGGATGGCAAGATCCTGGTATCGGTCTGCGATTCCGACTCGTCCAACATCAATACAACCTATT
AATTTCCCCTCGTCAAAAATAAGGTTATCAAGTGAGAAATCACCATGAGTGACGACTGAATCCGGTGAGA
ATGGCAAAAGCTTATGCATTTCTTTCCAGACTTGTTCAACAGGCCAGCCATTACGCTCGTCATCAAAATC
ACTCGCATCAACCAAACCGTTATTCATTCGTGATTGCGCCTGAGCGAGGCGAAATACGCGATCGCTGTTA
AAAGGACAATTACAAACAGGAATCGAATGCAACCGGCGCAGGAACACTGCCAGCGCATCAACAATATTTT
CACCTGAATCAGGATATTCTTCTAATACCTGGAATGCTGTTTTCCCGGGGATCGCAGTGGTGAGTAACCA
TGCATCATCAGGAGTACGGATAAAATGCTTGATGGTCGGAAGAGGCATAAATTCCGTCAGCCAGTTTAGT
CTGACCATCTCATCTGTAACATCATTGGCAACGCTACCTTTGCCATGTTTCAGAAACAACTCTGGCGCAT
CGGGCTTCCCATACAATCGATAGATTGTCGCACCTGATTGCCCGACATTATCGCGAGCCCATTTATACCC
ATATAAATCAGCATCCATGTTGGAATTTAATCGCGGCCTGGAGCAAGACGTTTCCCGTTGAATATGGCTC
ATAACACCCCTTGTATTACTGTTTATGTAAGCAGACAGTTTTATTGTTCATGATGATATATTTTTATCTT
GTGCAATGTAACATCAGAGATTTTGAGACACAACGTGGCTTTGTTGAATAAATCGAACTTTTGCTGAGTT
GAAGGATCAGTCATGACCAAAATCCCTTAACGTGAGTTTTCGTTCCACTGAGCGTCAGACCCCGTAGAAA
AGATCAAAGGATCTTCTTGAGATCCTTTTTTTCTGCGCGTAATCTGCTGCTTGCAAACAAAAAAACCACC
GCTACCAGCGGTGGTTTGTTTGCCGGATCAAGAGCTACCAACTCTTTTTCCGAAGGTAACTGGCTTCAGC
AGAGCGCAGATACCAAATACTGTTCTTCTAGTGTAGCCGTAGTTAGGCCACCACTTCAAGAACTCTGTAG
CACCGCCTACATACCTCGCTCTGCTAATCCTGTTACCAGTGGCTGCTGCCAGTGGCGATAAGTCGTGTCT
TACCGGGTTGGACTCAAGACGATAGTTACCGGATAAGGCGCAGCGGTCGGGCTGAACGGGGGGTTCGTGC
ACACAGCCCAGCTTGGAGCGAACGACCTACACCGAACTGAGATACCTACAGCGTGAGCTATGAGAAAGCG
CCACGCTTCCCGAAGGGAGAAAGGCGGACAGGTATCCGGTAAGCGGCAGGGTCGGAACAGGAGAGCGCAC
GAGGGAGCTTCCAGGGGGAAACGCCTGGTATCTTTATAGTCCTGTCGGGTTTCGCCACCTCTGACTTGAG
CGTCGATTTTTGTGATGCTCGTCAGGGGGGCGGAGCCTATGGAAAAACGCCAGCAACGCGGCCTTTTTAC
GGTTCCTGGCCTTTTGCTGGCCTTTTGCTCACATGTTCTTTCCTGCGTTATCCCCTGATTCTGTGGATAA
CCGTGCGGCCGCCAATACCCAGAAGAACAGTAAAATAAAGCAAGGTACGTGAAATTAATATTTTTAAATG
GTTCTAACCGATGCCGAAGAACTGCGCAGTCCGGTTATAACGTCTGACATGTCCTTTTTTGATTTGGAAT
CCAACCACTCAAGTGACTCTGTTCATTTACTTTGCGAAAAATATACCCACAAATTGCCCATCGAAAGTGA
ATCGCAAACCACCTTCAGACTGGCACCGACAAAGCAAAGATTATACAGACAGAGTACTTTATACGTACCG
TTAAGTCTCAAGCAAAGGGTTTTCTTATTTACTGAACGGGTAAAGAGTATCTGGGCCGGCTTGCCAAGAT
GCAAACCGAATAAGTATTTCAAAGTTGCATTTGCCTTAGCCGTCCTGACACCATTGGCTATTTGGATATT
TTATATTGACTTTCGTGTACATTGATCACATCGACTGTTCTATTGGCAAATGAACCACGGGCATTGACTA
TTTTTCAGGTTACTACTATATATTATCATCACGGGCAAGGATTGTACCCTGAATTCGCATCTAGACTGAT
GAGACGTGGTAGAGCCACAAACAGCCGGTACAAGCAACGATCTCCAGGACCATCTGAATCATGCGCGGAT
GACACGAACTCACGACGGCGATCACAGACATTAACCCACAGTACAGACACTGCGACAACGTGGCAATTCG
TCGCAATACAACG
Features (pLannotate 1.2.2; 10 found; start..end, strand, type, name):
    707..1855    +  CDS            PEX15: PEX15_YEAST - Also known as PAS21. Experimental evidence at protein level: Swiss-Prot protein existence level 1. Essential for the biogenesis of peroxisomes. Has a role in anchoring PEX6 onto the peroxisomal membrane. From Saccharomyces cerevisiae (strain ATCC 204508 / S288c) (Baker's yeast).
   1871..2058    +  terminator     ADH1 terminator: S. cerevisiae ADH1; transcription terminator for the S. cerevisiae alcohol dehydrogenase 1 (ADH1) gene
   2317..2394    +  CDS            YO192_YEAST (fragment): Experimental evidence at protein level: Swiss-Prot protein existence level 1. From Saccharomyces cerevisiae (strain ATCC 204508 / S288c) (Baker's yeast).
   2534..2941    +  promoter       LEU2 promoter: S. cerevisiae LEU2
   2942..4033    +  CDS            LEU2: LEU3_YEAST - Experimental evidence at protein level: Swiss-Prot protein existence level 1. Catalyzes the oxidation of 3-carboxy-2-hydroxy-4- methylpentanoate (3-isopropylmalate) to 3-carboxy-4-methyl-2- oxopentanoate. The product decarboxylates to 4-methyl-2 oxopentanoate. From Saccharomyces cerevisiae (strain ATCC 204508 / S288c) (Baker's yeast).
   4398..4511    -  CDS            NFS1 (fragment): NFS1_YEAST - Also known as SPL1 From Saccharomyces cerevisiae (strain ATCC 204508 / S288c) (Baker's yeast).
   4837..5028    -  CDS            NFS1 (fragment): NFS1_YEAST - Also known as SPL1 From Saccharomyces cerevisiae (strain ATCC 204508 / S288c) (Baker's yeast).
   5067..5882    -  CDS            KanR: aminoglycoside phosphotransferase; aph(3')-Ia; confers resistance to kanamycin in bacteria or G418 (Geneticin®) in eukaryotes
   6107..6695    +  rep_origin     ori: high-copy-number ColE1/pMB1/pBR322/pUC origin of replication
   6858..7232    +  CDS            YC021_YEAST: Protein predicted: Swiss-Prot protein existence level 4. From Saccharomyces cerevisiae (strain ATCC 204508 / S288c) (Baker's yeast).
