[The description below was written by a language model from this plasmid's Addgene catalogue record and pLannotate feature annotations shown in this document.]
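Description:
pJJB717 is a 7.5 kb yeast expression plasmid built by Golden Gate assembly on an in-house backbone (TMP137) and designed for chromosomal integration rather than episomal maintenance. In E. coli it replicates from a high-copy ColE1/pUC-type origin and is selected with kanamycin through the aph(3')-Ia KanR gene. The feature table shows no yeast replication origin or centromere. This fits the depositor's note that the construct is integrated into the LEU2 locus of Saccharomyces cerevisiae. Yeast transformants are selected by leucine prototrophy, provided by a LEU2 cassette in which the native LEU2 promoter drives the 3-isopropylmalate dehydrogenase coding sequence.

The payload is the full-length S. cerevisiae PEX15 open reading frame followed by the ADH1 transcription terminator. Pex15 is a peroxisomal membrane protein required for peroxisome biogenesis, and it anchors Pex6 to the peroxisomal membrane. About 700 bp lie upstream of the coding sequence and presumably contain the promoter, but this region is unannotated and the record does not state which promoter drives expression. The remaining annotations are short fragments of yeast genes, namely NFS1, YC021 and a small YO192 piece. NFS1 neighbours LEU2 on the chromosome, so the NFS1 and YC021 hits probably represent genomic sequence flanking LEU2 that serves as homology for targeting the integration, although the record does not label them as homology arms.

The stated purpose is simply to express Pex15. The associated publication concerns increasing peroxisome capacity so that multienzyme pathways can be compartmentalised, which suggests the plasmid is used to alter Pex15 levels in engineered yeast strains.
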