Addgene plasmid #218601: pJJB717
Purpose: Express Pex15
Depositing lab: John Dueber. Depositing organization: University of California, Berkeley. Publication: ML-enhanced peroxisome capacity enables compartmentalization of multienzyme pathway. Baker JJ, Shi J, Wang S, Mujica EM, Bianco S, Capponi S, Dueber JE. Nat Chem Biol. 2024 Oct 14. doi: 10.1038/s41589-024-01759-2. PubMed 39402374.
Backbone
  Vector backbone: TMP137
  Backbone manufacturer: Internal
  Vector type: Yeast Expression
  Selectable markers: LEU2
Growth in bacteria
  Bacterial resistance: Kanamycin, 50 μg/mL
  Growth temperature: 37°C
  Growth strain: DH5alpha
  Copy number: High Copy
Gene/Insert
  Gene/Insert name: Pex15
  Species: S. cerevisiae (budding yeast)
  Cloning method: Golden Gate
Terms and licenses: Academic/Nonprofit Terms; Industry Terms: Not Available to Industry
Depositor comments: Integrated into LEU2 locus
How to cite: pJJB717 was a gift from John Dueber (Addgene plasmid # 218601 ; http://n2t.net/addgene:218601 ; RRID:Addgene_218601)
